>Addgene plasmid #109379 | pSUM36-MCS2-myc | addgene full sequence | sequence record 222515 | Addgene NGS Result
AAGCCATTTCCGCTCGCCGCAGTCGAACGACCGAGCGTAGCGAGTCAGTGAGCGAGGAAGCGGAATATAT
CCTGTATCACATATTCTGCTGACGCACCGGTGCAGCCTTTTTTCTCCTGCCACATGAAGCACTTCACTGA
CACCCTCATCAGTGCCAACATAGTAAGCCAGTATATACACTCCGCTAGCGCCCAATACGCAAACCGCCTC
TCCCCGCGCGTTGGCCGATTCATTAATGCAGCTGGCACGACAGGTTTCCCGACTGGAAAGCGGGCAGTGA
GCGCAACGCAATTAATGTGAGTTAGCTCACTCATTAGGCACCCCAGGCTTTACACTTTATGCTTCCGGCT
CGTATGTTGTGTGGAATTGTGAGCGGATAACAATTTCACACAGGAAACAGCTATGACCATGATTACGAAT
TCCCGGGGATCCTCACAGATCTTCTTCAGAAATAAGTTTTTGTTCCAAAGCTTCTGTCATATGTTTTTCC
TCCTTATAAAGTTAATCAGAATTCGAGCTCGCAGCTTGGCACTGGCCGTCGTTTTACAACGTCGTGACTG
GGAAAACCCTGGCGTTACCCAACTTAATCGCCTTGCAGCACATCCCCCTTTCGCCAGCTGGCGTAATAGC
GAAGAGGCCCGCACCGATCGCCCTTCCCAACAGTTGCGCAGCCTGAATGGCGAATGGCGCTGATGTCCGG
CGGTGCTTTTGCCGTTACGCACCACCCCGTCAGTAGCTGAACAGGAGGGACAGGGGGTGGGCGAAGAACT
CCAGCATGAGATCCCCGCGCTGGAGGATCATCCAGCCGGCGTCCCGGAAAACGATTCCGAAGCCCAACCT
TTCATAGAAGGCGGCGGTGGAATCGAAATCTCGTGATGGCAGGTTGGGCGTCGCTTGGTCGGTCATTTCG
AACCCCAGAGTCCCGCTCAGAAGAACTCGTCAAGAAGGCGATAGAAGGCGATGCGCTGCGAATCGGGAGC
GGCGATACCGTAAAGCACGAGGAAGCGGTCAGCCCATTCGCCGCCAAGCTCTTCAGCAATATCACGGGTA
GCCAACGCTATGTCCTGATAGCGGTCCGCCACACCCAGCCGGCCACAGTCGATGAATCCAGAAAAGCGGC
CATTTTCCACCATGATATTCGGCAAGCAGGCATCGCCATGGGTCACGACGAGATCCTCGCCGTCGGGCAT
CCGCGCCTTGAGCCTGGCGAACAGTTCGGCTGGCGCGAGCCCCTGATGCTCTTCGTCCAGATCATCCTGA
TCGACAAGACCGGCTTCCATCCGAGTACGTGCTCGCTCGATGCGATGTTTCGCTTGGTGGTCGAATGGGC
AGGTAGCCGGATCAAGCGTATGCAGCCGCCGCATTGCATCAGCCATGATGGATACTTTCTCGGCAGGAGC
AAGGTGAGATGACAGGAGATCCTGCCCCGGCACTTCGCCCAATAGCAGCCAGTCCCTTCCCGCTTCAGTG
ACAACGTCGAGCACAGCTGCGCAAGGAACGCCCGTCGTGGCCAGCCACGATAGCCGCGCTGCCTCGTCTT
GGAGTTCATTCAGGGCACCGGACAGGTCGGTCTTGACAAAAAGAACCGGGCGCCCCTGCGCTGACAGCCG
GAACACGGCGGCATCAGAGCAGCCGATTGTCTGTTGTGCCCAGTCATAGCCGAATAGCCTCTCCACCCAA
GCGGCCGGAGAACCTGCGTGCAATCCATCTTGTTCAATCATGCGAAACGATCCTCATCCTGTCTCTTGAT
CAGATCTTGATCCCCTGCGCCATCAGATCCTTGGCGGCAAGAAAGCCATCCAGTTTACTTTGCAGGGCTT
CCCAACCTTACCAGAGGGCGCCCCAGCTGGCAATTCCGGTTCGCTTGCTGTCCATAAAACCGCCCAGTCT
AGCTATCGCCATGTAAGCCCACTGCAAGCTACCTGCTTTCTCTTTGCGCTTGCGTTTTCCCTTGTCCAGA
TAGCCCAGTAGCTGACATTCATCCGGGGTCAGCACCGTTTCTGCGGACTGGCTTTCTACGTGTTCCGCTT
CCTTTAGCAGCCCTTGCGCCCTGAGTGCTTGCGGCAGCGTGAAGCTGTGCCTAGAAATAACGAGGACAGT
CGCACGACGAAGTTCTTCTGGATCGCGCCCGTGCTGGAAGCACTCAACCTCGAAGCGTGTGGTTGCGGAG
CCATCTAGCAACCACACGAAACATGCGCAACGAACCGCGCAACGAACAACGCCTAGAACTGGCCCTAGAT
GAGCTGACTCGTATCGTTGGTAAACCTAGTTTGACCAGCATGTTTTAACTACGTTCGGTGAGCTGTCAAC
GGGGCCTGTAACGGCACAACGAACCGTGCAACGAGAGTGGCCACGGATGCCACCACAGGCACTACAACGG
AGTTCGCCACGTACATCACCACAACCACCGATTCTGGCGGTGAGCTCCCCGATATTCAGCGGAAATGGCT
TGGTATCGACCAAGATTCGTAGAACCCCGTCTCGTCTGGCTGGTATTCAAAACGGGCGCAACGAAACACG
CAACGAGACAGGCATGGCCCAAACCAGAAAACTAGCGTCTACCAGGACTTTTACCTGTCCGACCCGTTGC
AACGGAACCCCCCACGGAACCCCCGCGACACCCGCTCCCCAATTGCGTTAGAACAGCGGTGGATTGTCGG
CTTCGTTGTGGGCCTTTTGAGCCGCTTCCTGTTCTGCCGCACGCTCTTTCCTCGCCCGATAGCCGAGTCG
CTTAACGGTGTCCAGATGCAGCCCGAAATGTTTGGCCGTTTGCGGCCAAGAGTGGCCCTCGTCGTCGTGA
TAGGCGCGGATGCGTTCGCGGCGTGCAGCCTGCTCGGCGAGCCACTCGCTGCGTTCCTGCGCCACGAGCC
GGACGACGTGGCGTTCGGATAGTCCGGTGATTCGAGCGCCTTCGGCGGCGGTCACGCGCCGCTTTTTGCG
GACAGTCGGCTGCCGGTTGTAGCCGTCGCTGTAGCCGTCGCTCATAGCAATGCCTCCATGGCTGACGCGG
ACTTTGCGCGCCGCGCAACTGTGCTCGCCGCCGTGCGCGCTGCTGCGCCCTTCCGCGAGATGGCCGACTG
GCGCGCACTGAGTGTGGCCTCGTAGACCACGATCCCGTCCGCCCAAATGCGCGACTTGGTTGTGATCCAA
CGCCAAATGCTGTTGGCGATGGCGCGGACCTCGCTGTCCGGTAGCGGTCCGGGACACACGTCGTTGCACG
GGAATTCGGCGTTTCGCGCGTGGCACTCGGCATAGATCGCGCGGCCGAGTCCGTCCACGTTCCGGGTCGG
CAGGTAGATCCGCATGAGGGCGGGACGATAGGCCCACAACCTGACGGAATCGAACAGTGCGCAATTCCGC
CCTAGCGGCGTCGGAGCCGCTTTGTACGTGGTCTGCTGACGCCAGCGCGGCGGTGGCATGTTCGCGCCGA
GCTCGGCCTCGATGTGGCTGAGTGTGTAGAGATCTGAGTGGAGCCATTCCGTTTCCCAGGCGATGTGGCC
GGGGTTTTTGGTCATGAGGCCTGAGTAACTGCGGTCGCCGTCGACGGCGCGCCGAAGGCCTTCGGCGCAC
GCCGCCATGTATGCGAGCGGCTTACGCCGCGCGTATTCGGTGCGTGGAACAGGGGCGTTGAGTGCCCACA
CTGCGTGTGCGTGGCCGTTGGCGCGATTGCCCACGATCGCGTTGGGCAGCGGATGGGACCCCCGGGCGCT
GAGCGCTCGGAGCGCTGCGTCTGGATGGTCTACGTCCACGACCAGCAGGTTTGCCAGCGCTGTTGGGTTC
GCCTCGATGTACCGGCGGCCTAGGGCCGACGCGCGGCTTTGGCGGTAGATCCCCTCGAGCAGATCGTCGC
TTGCCAGCGGCCAGTACGGCAGCCAGAGCTGCTCAAATTCGTCGGCGACGTGGCTCACGCTTGGTAGTAG
ACCACGATTAATCACCGGTGTATGGTCCGACACGAGCTCCAAGTCAGATATTTCGCTGAGGGGCCACCCC
ACAACTGCACACTCCCCCGCTCTCCCGTCGAGCCCTGGTGGTGGAACACCAGCGACAGCCGAGCACCCCC
AACCACCTGTACCAACCAGGAGGAACACATGCGTCGTTTCGAGGACGTTTCCGGGCCGCTGAGAGCCGCT
GTGGCGGCCGTACACGCCGCCTTAGACCCGTTAGACCCCCTGCCGCCTGAATGCGCGGGTACGAGCCACA
CAGCGCCCGAACTTACGGAGCTGGTGGGCTCACCTGGCTTTATGGCGTACGAATCGGCTGTGTGCGACCT
GTTGGGCGAGGTGAGGTACGCGCTACTCACGCTGGCAAGGGCGACAGAGCCGCCCCACCGAGCCCGCACG
GCCGCGCGCGGTGTCAACAACCGGGTGAGTCGTGCACACCAGCAGGTGTTCGAGGCTTGGCTCGAAGTGC
AGGACATCGTGGCGAACGCCGCCCGATGAGCCGCGCCTTACGCTGGCTGCCAGCCGTTCGCGGGCTGGTT
GGTGCAGCGCGTCGAGCGGTTAGAGGCCCTGCGGTGTTCCACCACCGCAGGGCCTCGCCCTTTTTAAGGC
TGAATTTGCTTGTCTCCGAATCCAACTGGCTTGTCCAAGGGTGTATCTACGCTTAATCCAAAGTTCAAAC
GAGGGGATTACACATGACCAACTTCGATAACGTTCTCGGCTCGATATTTTATCTGATTAATAAGATGATC
TTCTTGAGATCGTTTTGGTCTGCGCGTAATCTCTTGCTCTGAAAACGAAAAAACCGCCTTGCAGGGCGGT
TTTTCGAAGGTTCTCTGAGCTACCAACTCTTTGAACCGAGGTAACTGGCTTGGAGGAGCGCAGTCACCAA
AACTTGTCCTTTCAGTTTAGCCTTAACCGGCGCATGACTTCAAGACTAACTCCTCTAAATCAATTACCAG
TGGCTGCTGCCAGTGGTGCTTTTGCATGTCTTTCCGGGTTGGACTCAAGACGATAGTTACCGGATAAGGC
GCAGCGGTCGGACTGAACGGGGGGTTCGTGCATACAGTCCAGCTTGGAGCGAACTGCCTACCCGGAACTG
AGTGTCAGGCGTGGAATGAGACAAACGCGGCCATAACAGCGGAATGACACCGGTAAACCGAAAGGCAGGA
ACAGGAGAGCGCACGAGGGAGCCGCCAGGGGGAAACGCCTGGTATCTTTATAGTCCTGTCGGGTTTCGCC
ACCACTGATTTGAGCGTCAGATTTCGTGATGCTTGTCAGGGGGGCGGAGCCTATGGAAAAACGGCTTTGC
CGCGGCCCTCTCACTTCCCTGTTAAGTATCTTCCTGGCATCTTCCAGGAAATCTCCGCCCCGTTCGT
Features (pLannotate 1.2.2; 11 found; start..end, strand, type, name):
     10..65      +  rep_origin     RSF ori (fragment): Plasmids containing the RSF 1030 origin of replication can be propagated in E. coli cells that contain additional plasmids with compatible origins.
    188..280     +  CDS            lacI (fragment): lac repressor; lacI; The lac repressor binds to the lac operator to inhibit transcription in E. coli. This inhibition can be relieved by adding lactose or isopropyl-β-D-thiogalactopyranoside (IPTG).
    293..314     +  protein_bind   CAP binding site: CAP binding activates transcription in the presence of cAMP. E. coli catabolite activator protein
    329..359     +  promoter       lac promoter: promoter for the E. coli lac operon
    367..383     +  protein_bind   lac operator: The lac repressor binds to the lac operator to inhibit transcription in E. coli. This inhibition can be relieved by adding lactose or isopropyl-β-D-thiogalactopyranoside (IPTG). lac repressor encoded by lacI
    530..684     +  CDS            lacZα (fragment): LacZα fragment of β-galactosidase; lacZ fragment
    687..753     -  mobile_element IS1 (fragment): prokaryotic transposable element IS1
    754..906     -  CDS            ble (fragment): BLE_KLEPN - Experimental evidence at protein level: Swiss-Prot protein existence level 1. Binding protein with a strong affinity to the bleomycin family of antibiotics. Binds to CL990; an antimitotic-antibiotic compound. From Klebsiella pneumoniae.
    930..1721    -  CDS            neo: KKA2_KLEPN - Also known as kan, nptII. Experimental evidence at protein level: Swiss-Prot protein existence level 1. Resistance to kanamycin, neomycin, paromomycin, ribostamycin, butirosin and gentamicin B. From Klebsiella pneumoniae.
   1753..2136    -  CDS            tnpA (fragment): TN5P_ECOLX - Also known as tnp. Experimental evidence at protein level: Swiss-Prot protein existence level 1. Mediates transposition of transposon Tn5 by a 'cut and paste' mechanism. First, the monomeric transposase binds the 19 bp inverted DNA repeats flanking the transposon. Then, dimerization of the DNA- bound transposase creates a synaptic DNA complex. After nicking of the first DNA strand, excision of the transposon proceeds through a series of intermediates. The transposase then mediates the insertion of the transposon at a new site by strand transfer. The activity of the wild- type tran
   4694..5239    +  rep_origin     p15A ori: Plasmids containing the medium-copy-number p15A origin of replication can be propagated in E. coli cells that contain a second plasmid with the ColE1 origin.
