[The description below was written by a language model from this plasmid's Addgene catalogue record and pLannotate feature annotations shown in this document.]
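Description:
pSUM36-MCS2-myc is an E. coli–mycobacteria shuttle vector built on the pSUM36 backbone and intended for high-level protein expression in mycobacteria, including, according to the associated work, bacteria residing in infected macrophages. It is catalogued as a low-copy bacterial expression plasmid of about 5.3–5.4 kb (the catalogue lists 5,371 bp, while the sequenced record is 5,317 nt). Propagation in E. coli relies on a p15A origin, which is compatible with ColE1-type plasmids. Selection is by kanamycin through the Tn5-derived neo (nptII) gene. Fragments of the neighbouring Tn5 ble and transposase genes and a piece of IS1 flank this marker, apparently as remnants of the original resistance cassette. The short RSF ori match is probably homology to sequence next to the p15A origin rather than a separate replicon.

The insert is a small cassette, MCS2-Myc, which provides a multiple cloning site followed by a Myc epitope, so that cloned open reading frames acquire a C-terminal Myc tag for detection. The catalogue names the promoter as "Kanamycin", presumably the kanamycin resistance gene promoter, but the feature table does not annotate it separately. The annotated region near the cloning site carries pUC-style elements instead: a lacI remnant, a CAP binding site, the lac promoter and operator, and a lacZα fragment, consistent with the M13 forward sequencing primer site.

About 2.5 kb between the Tn5 sequences and the p15A origin is unannotated. A shuttle vector would be expected to carry its mycobacterial replicon there, but neither the catalogue fields nor the feature table identifies it. As deposited, the plasmid is an empty tagging vector with no gene of interest.
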