Addgene plasmid #109379: pSUM36-MCS2-myc
Purpose: Shuttle vector for high level expression in mycobacteria.
Depositing lab: Nicolai van Oers. Depositing organization: University of Texas Southwestern Medical Center. Publication: Mycobacterial shuttle vectors designed for high-level protein expression in infected macrophages. Eitson JL, Medeiros JJ, Hoover AR, Srivastava S, Roybal KT, Ainsa JA, Hansen EJ, Gumbo T, van Oers NS. Appl Environ Microbiol. 2012 Oct;78(19):6829-37. doi: 10.1128/AEM.01674-12. Epub 2012 Jul 20. PubMed 22820329.
Backbone
  Vector backbone: pSUM36
  Backbone manufacturer: from PMID 9218713
  Backbone size w/o insert (bp): 5200
  Total vector size (bp): 5371
  Vector type: Bacterial Expression
Growth in bacteria
  Bacterial resistance: Kanamycin, 50 μg/mL
  Growth temperature: 37°C
  Growth strain: DH5alpha
  Copy number: Low Copy
Gene/Insert
  Gene/Insert name: MCS2-Myc
  Promoter: Kanamycin
  Tag / fusion protein: Myc (C terminal on insert)
  Cloning method: Restriction Enzyme; 5′ cloning site unknown (unknown if destroyed); 3′ cloning site unknown (unknown if destroyed)
  Sequencing primers: 5′ M13-fwd
Terms and licenses: Academic/Nonprofit Terms; Industry Terms: Not Available to Industry
How to cite: pSUM36-MCS2-myc was a gift from Nicolai van Oers (Addgene plasmid # 109379 ; http://n2t.net/addgene:109379 ; RRID:Addgene_109379)
