>Addgene plasmid #109379 | pSUM36-MCS2-myc | depositor partial sequence | sequence record 222516 | Depositor Sequence
GCCAGTGCCAAGCTGCGAGCTCGAATTCTGATTAACTTTATAAGGAGGAAAAACATATGACAGAAGCTTT
GGAACAAAAACTTATTTCTGAAGAAGATCTGTGAGGATCCCCGGGAATTCGTAATCATGGTCATAGCTGT
TTCCTGTGTGAAATTGTTATCCGCTCACAATTCCACACAACATACGAGCCGGAAGCATAAAGTGTAAAGC
CTGGGGTGCCTAATGAGTGAGCTAACTCACATTAATTGCGTTGCGCTCACTGCCCGCTTTCCAGTCGGGA
AACCTGTCGTGCCAGCTGCATTAATGAATCGGCCAACGCGCGGGGAGAGGCGGTTTGCGTATTGGGCGCT
AGCGGAGTGTATATACTGGCTTACTATGTTGGCACTGATGAGGGTGTCAGTGAAGTGCTTCATGTGGCAG
GAGAAAAAAGGCTGCACCGGTGCGTCAGCAGAATATGTGATACAGGATATATTCCGCTTCCTCGCTCACT
GACTCGCTACGCTCGGTCGTTCGACTGCGGCNAGCGGAAATGGCTTACGAACGGGGCGGAGATTTCCTGG
AAGATGCCAGGAAGATACTTAACAGGGAAGTGAGAGGGCCGCGGCAAAGCCGTTTTTC
